Addgene plasmid #217997: pMBS-843
Purpose: smtHSP60 for protein targeting to mitochondrial matrix
Depositing lab: Michael Schroda. Depositing organization: Rheinland-Pfälzische Technische Universität Kaiserslautern. Publication: A Modular Cloning Toolkit for the production of recombinant proteins in Leishmania tarentolae. Hieronimus K, Donauer T, Klein J, Hinkel B, Spanle JV, Probst A, Niemeyer J, Kibrom S, Kiefer AM, Schneider L, Husemann B, Bischoff E, Mohring S, Bayer N, Klein D, Engels A, Ziehmer BG, Stiebeta J, Moroka P, Schroda M, Deponte M. Microb Cell. 2024 Apr 30;11:128-142. doi: 10.15698/mic2024.04.821. eCollection 2024. PubMed 38799406.
Backbone
  Vector backbone: pAGM1276
  Backbone manufacturer: Sylvestre Marillonnet (Addgene plasmid #47986)
  Backbone size w/o insert (bp): 2845
  Total vector size (bp): 2308
  Vector type: Synthetic Biology
Growth in bacteria
  Bacterial resistance: Spectinomycin, 50 μg/mL
  Growth temperature: 37°C
  Growth strain: DH5alpha
  Copy number: High Copy
Gene/Insert
  Gene/Insert name: smtHSP60
  Species: Leishmania tarentolae
  Insert size (bp): 65
  Cloning method: Golden Gate
  Sequencing primers: 5′ CAATACGCAAACCGCCTCTCC; 3′ AATAGGCGTATCACGAGGC
Terms and licenses: Academic/Nonprofit Terms; Industry Terms: Not Available to Industry
Depositor comments: Level 0 MoClo Part Position B2, insert can be released via BsaI digest
How to cite: pMBS-843 was a gift from Michael Schroda (Addgene plasmid # 217997 ; http://n2t.net/addgene:217997 ; RRID:Addgene_217997)
