[The description below was written by a language model from this plasmid's Addgene catalogue record and pLannotate feature annotations shown in this document.]
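Description:
pMBS-843 is a Level 0 Modular Cloning (MoClo) part plasmid from a toolkit developed for recombinant protein production in the trypanosomatid Leishmania tarentolae. It is built on the pAGM1276 Level 0 acceptor backbone and is a small, high-copy E. coli plasmid of about 2.3 kb. It replicates from a ColE1/pUC-type origin and is selected with spectinomycin through the aadA gene, which encodes a streptomycin/spectinomycin resistance enzyme. The feature table places an AmpR (bla) promoter upstream of this marker. It also lists short integrase, gentamicin acetyltransferase and lacI fragments, which appear to be non-functional remnants of the backbone and of the resistance cassette's origin. The total size is smaller than the stated empty backbone size, presumably because Golden Gate insertion of the part replaces a larger placeholder segment in the acceptor.

The payload, smtHSP60, is a roughly 65 bp insert. The annotation matches it to a short fragment of the L. tarentolae mitochondrial chaperonin HSP60 coding sequence. According to the record it serves as a signal for targeting proteins to the mitochondrial matrix. It is defined as a position B2 part in the MoClo syntax, a slot conventionally used for N-terminal signal or targeting peptides, and it can be released by BsaI digestion with the fusion overhangs appropriate to that position.

The plasmid carries no promoter, coding sequence of interest or terminator for Leishmania expression and is not an expression vector itself. It is a building block to be combined with other Level 0 parts in one-pot Golden Gate reactions, giving transcription units in which the presequence is fused in frame to a protein of interest to direct it to the mitochondrial matrix.
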