Features (pLannotate 1.2.2; 7 found; start..end, strand, type, name):
    445..494     +  CDS            lacI (fragment): lac repressor; lacI; The lac repressor binds to the lac operator to inhibit transcription in E. coli. This inhibition can be relieved by adding lactose or isopropyl-β-D-thiogalactopyranoside (IPTG).
    512..568     +  CDS            HSP60 (fragment): CH60_LEITA - Experimental evidence at protein level: Swiss-Prot protein existence level 1. Implicated in mitochondrial protein import and macromolecular assembly. May facilitate the correct folding of imported proteins. May also prevent misfolding and promote the refolding and proper assembly of unfolded polypeptides generated under stress conditions in the mitochondrial matrix. From Leishmania tarentolae (Sauroleishmania tarentolae).
    696..800     +  promoter       AmpR promoter: bla
    791..871     -  CDS            int (fragment): INT2_ECOLX - Protein inferred from homology: Swiss-Prot protein existence level 3. Putative integrase believed to be involved in the insertion of antibiotic resistance genes into plasmids and transposons. From Escherichia coli.
    959..1015    +  CDS            GmR (fragment): gentamycin acetyltransferase; aacC1; confers resistance to gentamycin
   1022..1810    +  CDS            aadA: S3AD_ECOLX - Experimental evidence at protein level: Swiss-Prot protein existence level 1. Mediates bacterial resistance to the antibiotics streptomycin and spectinomycin. From Escherichia coli.
   1984..262     +  rep_origin     ori (across the origin): high-copy-number ColE1/pMB1/pBR322/pUC origin of replication
>Addgene plasmid #217997 | pMBS-843 | addgene full sequence | sequence record 434407 | Addgene NGS Result
TTCGTGCACACAGCCCAGCTTGGAGCGAACGACCTACACCGAACTGAGATACCTACAGCGTGAGCTATGA
GAAAGCGCCACGCTTCCCGAAGGGAGAAAGGCGGACAGGTATCCGGTAAGCGGCAGGGTCGGAACAGGAG
AGCGCACGAGGGAGCTTCCAGGGGGAAACGCCTGGTATCTTTATAGTCCTGTCGGGTTTCGCCACCTCTG
ACTTGAGCGTCGATTTTTGTGATGCTCGTCAGGGGGGCGGAGCCTATGGAAAAACGCCAGCAACGCGGCC
TTTTTACGGTTCCTGGCCTTTTGCTGGCCTTTTGCTCACATGTTCTTTCCTGCGTTATCCCCTGATTCTG
TGGATAACCGTATTACCGCCTTTGAGTGAGCTGATACCGCTCGCCGCAGCCGAACGACCGAGCGCAGCGA
GTCAGTGAGCGAGGAAGCGGAAGAGCGCCCAATACGCAAACCGCCTCTCCCCGCGCGTTGGCCGATTCAT
TAATCACTCTGTGGTCTCACCATGCTTCGTTCCGCAGTCCGCCTCGCTGGTAAGGACGTGCGTTTTGGCG
AAGATGCAGCAATGTGAGACCACGAAGTGGCTCTTCAGTGGACGAAAGGGCCTCGTGATACGCCTATTTT
TATAGGTTAATGTCATGATAATAATGGTTTCTTAGACGTCAGGTGGCACTTTTCGGGGAAATGTGCGCGG
AACCCCTATTTGTTTATTTTTCTAAATACATTCAAATATGTATCCGCTCATGAGACAATAACCCTGATAA
ATGCTTCAATAATATTGAAAAAGGAAGAGTATGCGCTCACGCAACTGGTCCAGAACCTTGACCGAACGCA
GCGGTGGTAACGGCGCAGTGGCGGTTTTCATGGCTTGTTATGACTGTTTTTTTTTGGGGTACAGTCTATG
CCTCGGGCATCCAAGCAGCAAGCGCGTTACGCCGTGGGTCGATGTTTGATGTTATGGAGCAGCAACGATG
TTACGCAGCAGGGCAGTCGCCCTAAAACAAAGTTAAACATCATGAGGGAAGCGGTGATCGCCGAAGTATC
GACTCAACTATCAGAGGTAGTTGGCGTCATCGAGCGCCATCTCGAACCGACGTTGCTGGCCGTACATTTG
TACGGCTCCGCAGTGGATGGCGGCCTGAAGCCACACAGCGATATTGATTTGCTGGTTACGGTGACCGTAA
GGCTTGATGAAACAACGCGGCGAGCTTTGATCAACGACCTTTTGGAAACTTCGGCTTCCCCTGGAGAGAG
CGAGATTCTCCGCGCTGTAGAAGTCACCATTGTTGTGCACGACGACATCATTCCGTGGCGTTATCCAGCT
AAGCGCGAACTGCAATTTGGAGAATGGCAGCGCAATGACATTCTTGCAGGTATCTTCGAGCCAGCCACGA
TCGACATTGATCTGGCTATCTTGCTGACAAAAGCAAGAGAACATAGCGTTGCCTTGGTAGGTCCAGCGGC
GGAGGAACTCTTTGATCCGGTTCCTGAACAGGATCTATTTGAGGCGCTAAATGAAACCTTAACGCTATGG
AACTCGCCGCCCGACTGGGCTGGCGATGAGCGAAATGTAGTGCTTACGTTGTCCCGCATTTGGTACAGCG
CAGTAACCGGCAAAATCGCGCCGAAGGATGTCGCTGCCGACTGGGCAATGGAGCGCCTGCCGGCCCAGTA
TCAGCCCGTCATACTTGAAGCTAGACAGGCTTATCTTGGACAAGAAGAAGATCGCTTGGCCTCGCGCGCA
GATCAGTTGGAAGAATTTGTCCATTACGTAAAAGGCGAGATCACCAAGGTAGTCGGCAAATAACTGTCAG
ACCAAGTTTACTCATATATACTTTAGATTGATTTAAAACTTCATTTTTAATTTAAAAGGATCTAGGTGAA
GATCCTTTTTGATAATCTCATGACCAAAATCCCTTAACGTGAGTTTTCGTTCCACTGAGCGTCAGACCCC
GTAGAAAAGATCAAAGGATCTTCTTGAGATCCTTTTTTTCTGCGCGTAATCTGCTGCTTGCAAACAAAAA
AACCACCGCTACCAGCGGTGGTTTGTTTGCCGGATCAAGAGCTACCAACTCTTTTTCCGAAGGTAACTGG
CTTCAGCAGAGCGCAGATACCAAATACTGTTCTTCTAGTGTAGCCGTAGTTAGGCCACCACTTCAAGAAC
TCTGTAGCACCGCCTACATACCTCGCTCTGCTAATCCTGTTACCAGTGGCTGCTGCCAGTGGCGATAAGT
CGTGTCTTACCGGGTTGGACTCAAGACGATAGTTACCGGATAAGGCGCAGCGGTCGGGCTGAACGGGGGG
